>Addgene plasmid #183363 | pMSCV-IRES-GFP-dog-Caspase-1/4a | addgene full sequence | sequence record 361023 | Addgene NGS Result
GCCTTGGCTTTTGACCCCCCTCCCTGGGTCAAGCCCTTTGTACACCCTAAGCCTCCGCCTCCTCTTCCTC
CATCCGCCCCGTCTCTCCCCCTTGAACCTCCTCGTTCGACCCCGCCTCGATCCTCCCTTTATCCAGCCCT
CACTCCTTCTCTAGGCGCCGGAATTAGATCTCTCGAGATCGATGCGGCCGCATGGAACAAAAACTCATCT
CAGAAGAGGATCTGGCCGACAAGGTCCTGAAGGACAAGAGAAGGCTGTTTGTCCGGTCAGTAGACATGGG
GACCATCAATGGTTTGCTGGATGAACTCTTTGAGAAAAGAGTGCTGAACCACGAGGAGATGGAGCGAGTG
CGGTGTGCACACTCTACAGTTATGGATCAGGCCCGAGTTCTGATTGACTCCGTCCTTCGGAAAGGGCCAA
ATGCATGCCAGATTTTTATTTCTAATATTTGCAATGAGGACATTCACCTGGCACAGACGCTGGGGCTCTC
CTCAGGTTCACCATCTGGAAATGATCATACCAAACTAGACTCTCAAGTAGAAGTTCCTTCTTTACCAGCC
TTCGTGGAAAACATGCCTGGGCCAACCATTCCTGACTCAGAAGAATCTACAGATACTCTCAAGCTTTGTC
CTCCTGAAACATTTGTGAAAATGTATAAAGAGAAGGCTGAAGAGATCTACCCAATAAAGGAGAGAAAGGA
TCGTACTCGTCTGGCTCTCATCATATGCAATATAGAGTTTGATCATCTTTCTACCAGGGATGGAGCTGAA
CTTGACATTGCAGGAATGGAGAGTCTGCTGGAGGGCCTGGGCTACAGTGTAGTTGTGAAACGGAAACTCA
CTGCTAAGGGTATGGAATCAGTGCTACGGGAATTTGCTGCCCGCCCAGAGCATAAGTCCTCAGACAGCAC
ATTCTTGGTGTTAATGTCTCACGGCATCCTGAATGGAATCTGTGGGACCGCACACAGCGTGGAAAATCCA
GATGTACTAGCTTATGACACCATCTTCCAGATTTTCAACAACCGTCACTGCCTCAACCTCAAGGACAAAC
CGAAGGTCATCATCATCCAGGCCTGCAGAGGTGAAAATCCTGGGGAACTGTGGGTCAGCGACTCTCCAAA
AGCCTCGACAGACAGCTGGACACATCAACCTCTGATGCTCCAGAGTGATGCCATTCACAAGGTCCACGTG
GAGAAGGACTTCATTGCTTTCTGCTCCTCAACCCCACATAATGTGTCCTGGAGACATATCACGAAGGGAT
CTCTTTTCATTGCACAACTCATCACATGCTTCCAAAAATATTCCTGGTGCTGTCACCTAGAAGGAGTATT
CCGGAAGGTACAACAATCATTTGAAAAACCAGATGTGAAAGCCCAGATGCCGACCATTGAACGAGTATCC
ATGACAAGATATTTCTATCTCTTCCCTGGCAATTGAGTCGACGGTATCGATAAGCTTGATATCGAATTCC
GCCCCCCCCCCTAACGTTACTGGCCGAAGCCGCTTGGAATAAGGCCGGTGTGCGTTTGTCTATATGTTAT
TTTCCACCATATTGCCGTCTTTTGGCAATGTGAGGGCCCGGAAACCTGGCCCTGTCTTCTTGACGAGCAT
TCCTAGGGGTCTTTCCCCTCTCGCCAAAGGAATGCAAGGTCTGTTGAATGTCGTGAAGGAAGCAGTTCCT
CTGGAAGCTTCTTGAAGACAAACAACGTCTGTAGCGACCCTTTGCAGGCAGCGGAACCCCCCACCTGGCG
ACAGGTGCCTCTGCGGCCAAAAGCCACGTGTATAAGATACACCTGCAAAGGCGGCACAACCCCAGTGCCA
CGTTGTGAGTTGGATAGTTGTGGAAAGAGTCAAATGGCTCTCCTCAAGCGTATTCAACAAGGGGCTGAAG
GATGCCCAGAAGGTACCCCATTGTATGGGATCTGATCTGGGGCCTCGGTGCACATGCTTTACATGTGTTT
AGTCGAGGTTAAAAAAACGTCTAGGCCCCCCGAACCACGGGGACGTGGTTTTCCTTTGAAAAACACGATG
ATAATATGGCCACAACCATGGTGAGCAAGGGCGAGGAGCTGTTCACCGGGGTGGTGCCCATCCTGGTCGA
GCTGGACGGCGACGTAAACGGCCACAAGTTCAGCGTGTCTGGCGAGGGCGAGGGCGATGCCACCTACGGC
AAGCTGACCCTGAAGTTCATCTGCACCACCGGCAAGCTGCCCGTGCCCTGGCCCACCCTCGTGACCACCC
TGACCTACGGCGTGCAGTGCTTCAGCCGCTACCCCGACCACATGAAGCAGCACGACTTCTTCAAGTCCGC
CATGCCCGAAGGCTACGTCCAGGAGCGCACCATCTTCTTCAAGGACGACGGCAACTACAAGACCCGCGCC
GAGGTGAAGTTCGAGGGCGACACCCTGGTGAACCGCATCGAGCTGAAGGGCATCGACTTCAAGGAGGACG
GCAACATCCTGGGGCACAAGCTGGAGTACAACTACAACAGCCACAACGTCTATATCATGGCCGACAAGCA
GAAGAACGGCATCAAGGCGAACTTCAAGATCCGCCACAACATCGAGGACGGCAGCGTGCAGCTCGCCGAC
CACTACCAGCAGAACACCCCCATCGGCGACGGCCCCGTGCTGCTGCCCGACAACCACTACCTGAGCACCC
AGTCCGCCCTGAGCAAAGACCCCAACGAGAAGCGCGATCACATGGTCCTGCTGGAGTTCGTGACCGCCGC
CGGGATCACTCTCGGCATGGACGAGCTGTACAAGTAATGAATTAATTAAGAATTCGATAAAATAAAAGAT
TTTATTTAGTCTCCAGAAAAAGGGGGGAATGAAAGACCCCACCTGTAGGTTTGGCAAGCTAGCTTAAGTA
ACGCCATTTTGCAAGGCATGGAAAATACATAACTGAGAATAGAGAAGTTCAGATCAAGGTTAGGAACAGA
GAGACAGCAGAATATGGGCCAAACAGGATATCTGTGGTAAGCAGTTCCTGCCCCGGCTCAGGGCCAAGAA
CAGATGGTCCCCAGATGCGGTCCCGCCCTCAGCAGTTTCTAGAGAACCATCAGATGTTTCCAGGGTGCCC
CAAGGACCTGAAATGACCCTGTGCCTTATTTGAACTAACCAATCAGTTCGCTTCTCGCTTCTGTTCGCGC
GCTTCTGCTCCCCGAGCTCAATAAAAGAGCCCACAACCCCTCACTCGGCGCGCCAGTCCTCCGATAGACT
GCGTCGCCCGGGTACCCGTGTATCCAATAAACCCTCTTGCAGTTGCATCCGACTTGTGGTCTCGCTGTTC
CTTGGGAGGGTCTCCTCTGAGTGATTGACTACCCGTCAGCGGGGGTCTTTCATGGGTAACAGTTTCTTGA
AGTTGGAGAACAACATTCTGAGGGTAGGAGTCGAATATTAAGTAATCCTGACTCAATTAGCCACTGTTTT
GAATCCACATACTCCAATACTCCTGAAATAGTTCATTATGGACAGCGCAGAAAGAGCTGGGGAGAATTGT
GAAATTGTTATCCGCTCACAATTCCACACAACATACGAGCCGGAAGCATAAAGTGTAAAGCCTGGGGTGC
CTAATGAGTGAGCTAACTCACATTAATTGCGTTGCGCTCACTGCCCGCTTTCCAGTCGGGAAACCTGTCG
TGCCAGCTGCATTAATGAATCGGCCAACGCGCGGGGAGAGGCGGTTTGCGTATTGGGCGCTCTTCCGCTT
CCTCGCTCACTGACTCGCTGCGCTCGGTCGTTCGGCTGCGGCGAGCGGTATCAGCTCACTCAAAGGCGGT
AATACGGTTATCCACAGAATCAGGGGATAACGCAGGAAAGAACATGTGAGCAAAAGGCCAGCAAAAGGCC
AGGAACCGTAAAAAGGCCGCGTTGCTGGCGTTTTTCCATAGGCTCCGCCCCCCTGACGAGCATCACAAAA
ATCGACGCTCAAGTCAGAGGTGGCGAAACCCGACAGGACTATAAAGATACCAGGCGTTTCCCCCTGGAAG
CTCCCTCGTGCGCTCTCCTGTTCCGACCCTGCCGCTTACCGGATACCTGTCCGCCTTTCTCCCTTCGGGA
AGCGTGGCGCTTTCTCATAGCTCACGCTGTAGGTATCTCAGTTCGGTGTAGGTCGTTCGCTCCAAGCTGG
GCTGTGTGCACGAACCCCCCGTTCAGCCCGACCGCTGCGCCTTATCCGGTAACTATCGTCTTGAGTCCAA
CCCGGTAAGACACGACTTATCGCCACTGGCAGCAGCCACTGGTAACAGGATTAGCAGAGCGAGGTATGTA
GGCGGTGCTACAGAGTTCTTGAAGTGGTGGCCTAACTACGGCTACACTAGAAGAACAGTATTTGGTATCT
GCGCTCTGCTGAAGCCAGTTACCTTCGGAAAAAGAGTTGGTAGCTCTTGATCCGGCAAACAAACCACCGC
TGGTAGCGGTGGTTTTTTTGTTTGCAAGCAGCAGATTACGCGCAGAAAAAAAGGATCTCAAGAAGATCCT
TTGATCTTTTCTACGGGGTCTGACGCTCAGTGGAACGAAAACTCACGTTAAGGGATTTTGGTCATGAGAT
TATCAAAAAGGATCTTCACCTAGATCCTTTTAAATTAAAAATGAAGTTTTAAATCAATCTAAAGTATATA
TGAGTAAACTTGGTCTGACAGTTACCAATGCTTAATCAGTGAGGCACCTATCTCAGCGATCTGTCTATTT
CGTTCATCCATAGTTGCCTGACTCCCCGTCGTGTAGATAACTACGATACGGGAGGGCTTACCATCTGGCC
CCAGTGCTGCAATGATACCGCGAGACCCACGCTCACCGGCTCCAGATTTATCAGCAATAAACCAGCCAGC
CGGAAGGGCCGAGCGCAGAAGTGGTCCTGCAACTTTATCCGCCTCCATCCAGTCTATTAATTGTTGCCGG
GAAGCTAGAGTAAGTAGTTCGCCAGTTAATAGTTTGCGCAACGTTGTTGCCATTGCTACAGGCATCGTGG
TGTCACGCTCGTCGTTTGGTATGGCTTCATTCAGCTCCGGTTCCCAACGATCAAGGCGAGTTACATGATC
CCCCATGTTGTGCAAAAAAGCGGTTAGCTCCTTCGGTCCTCCGATCGTTGTCAGAAGTAAGTTGGCCGCA
GTGTTATCACTCATGGTTATGGCAGCACTGCATAATTCTCTTACTGTCATGCCATCCGTAAGATGCTTTT
CTGTGACTGGTGAGTACTCAACCAAGTCATTCTGAGAATAGTGTATGCGGCGACCGAGTTGCTCTTGCCC
GGCGTCAATACGGGATAATACCGCGCCACATAGCAGAACTTTAAAAGTGCTCATCATTGGAAAACGTTCT
TCGGGGCGAAAACTCTCAAGGATCTTACCGCTGTTGAGATCCAGTTCGATGTAACCCACTCGTGCACCCA
ACTGATCTTCAGCATCTTTTACTTTCACCAGCGTTTCTGGGTGAGCAAAAACAGGAAGGCAAAATGCCGC
AAAAAAGGGAATAAGGGCGACACGGAAATGTTGAATACTCATACTCTTCCTTTTTCAATATTATTGAAGC
ATTTATCAGGGTTATTGTCTCATGAGCGGATACATATTTGAATGTATTTAGAAAAATAAACAAATAGGGG
TTCCGCGCACATTTCCCCGAAAAGTGCCACCTGACGTCTAAGAAACCATTATTATCATGACATTAACCTA
TAAAAATAGGCGTATCACGAGGCCCTTTCGTCTCGCGCGTTTCGGTGATGACGGTGAAAACCTCTGACAC
ATGCAGCTCCCGGAGACGGTCACAGCTTGTCTGTAAGCGGATGCCGGGAGCAGACAAGCCCGTCAGGGCG
CGTCAGCGGGTGTTGGCGGGTGTCGGGGCTGGCTTAACTATGCGGCATCAGAGCAGATTGTACTGAGAGT
GCACCATATGCGGTGTGAAATACCGCACAGATGCGTAAGGAGAAAATACCGCATCAGGCGCCATTCGCCA
TTCAGGCTGCGCAACTGTTGGGAAGGGCGATCGGTGCGGGCCTCTTCGCTATTACGCCAGCTGGCGAAAG
GGGGATGTGCTGCAAGGCGATTAAGTTGGGTAACGCCAGGGTTTTCCCAGTCACGACGTTGTAAAACGAC
GGCGCAAGGAATGGTGCATGCAAGGAGATGGCGCCCAACAGTCCCCCGGCCACGGGGCCTGCCACCATAC
CCACGCCGAAACAAGCGCTCATGAGCCCGAAGTGGCGAGCCCGATCTTCCCCATCGGTGATGTCGGCGAT
ATAGGCGCCAGCAACCGCACCTGTGGCGCCGGTGATGCCGGCCACGATGCGTCCGGCGTAGAGGCGATTA
GTCCAATTTGTTAAAGACAGGATATCAGTGGTCCAGGCTCTAGTTTTGACTCAACAATATCACCAGCTGA
AGCCTATAGAGTACGAGCCATAGATAAAATAAAAGATTTTATTTAGTCTCCAGAAAAAGGGGGGAATGAA
AGACCCCACCTGTAGGTTTGGCAAGCTAGCTTAAGTAACGCCATTTTGCAAGGCATGGAAAATACATAAC
TGAGAATAGAGAAGTTCAGATCAAGGTTAGGAACAGAGAGACAGCAGAATATGGGCCAAACAGGATATCT
GTGGTAAGCAGTTCCTGCCCCGGCTCAGGGCCAAGAACAGATGGTCCCCAGATGCGGTCCCGCCCTCAGC
AGTTTCTAGAGAACCATCAGATGTTTCCAGGGTGCCCCAAGGACCTGAAATGACCCTGTGCCTTATTTGA
ACTAACCAATCAGTTCGCTTCTCGCTTCTGTTCGCGCGCTTCTGCTCCCCGAGCTCAATAAAAGAGCCCA
CAACCCCTCACTCGGCGCGCCAGTCCTCCGATAGACTGCGTCGCCCGGGTACCCGTATTCCCAATAAAGC
CTCTTGCTGTTTGCATCCGAATCGTGGACTCGCTGATCCTTGGGAGGGTCTCCTCAGATTGATTGACTGC
CCACCTCGGGGGTCTTTCATTTGGAGGTTCCACCGAGATTTGGAGACCCCTGCCCAGGGACCACCGACCC
CCCCGCCGGGAGGTAAGCTGGCCAGCGGTCGTTTCGTGTCTGTCTCTGTCTTTGTGCGTGTTTGTGCCGG
CATCTAATGTTTGCGCCTGCGTCTGTACTAGTTAGCTAACTAGCTCTGTATCTGGCGGACCCGTGGTGGA
ACTGACGAGTTCTGAACACCCGGCCGCAACCCTGGGAGACGTCCCAGGGACTTTGGGGGCCGTTTTTGTG
GCCCGACCTGAGGAAGGGAGTCGATGTGGAATCCGACCCCGTCAGGATATGTGGTTCTGGTAGGAGACGA
GAACCTAAAACAGTTCCCGCCTCCGTCTGAATTTTTGCTTTCGGTTTGGAACCGAAGCCGCGCGTCTTGT
CTGCTGCAGCGCTGCAGCATCGTTCTGTGTTGTCTCTGTCTGACTGTGTTTCTGTATTTGTCTGAAAATT
AGGGCCAGACTGTTACCACTCCCTTAAGTTTGACCTTAGGTCACTGGAAAGATGTCGAGCGGATCGCTCA
CAACCAGTCGGTAGATGTCAAGAAGAGACGTTGGGTTACCTTCTGCTCTGCAGAATGGCCAACCTTTAAC
GTCGGATGGCCGCGAGACGGCACCTTTAACCGAGACCTCATCACCCAGGTTAAGATCAAGGTCTTTTCAC
CTGGCCCGCATGGACACCCAGACCAGGTCCCCTACATCGTGACCTGGGAA
Features (pLannotate 1.2.2; 20 found; start..end, strand, type, name):
    285..1433    +  CDS            CASP13: CASPD_BOVIN - Experimental evidence at protein level: Swiss-Prot protein existence level 1. Involved in the activation cascade of caspases responsible for apoptosis execution. Might function by either activating some proteins required for cell death or inactivating proteins necessary for cell survival. From Bos taurus (Bovine).
   1437..1470    -  misc_feature   MCS (fragment): pBluescript multiple cloning site
   1572..2034    +  misc_feature   IRES: internal ribosome entry site (IRES) of the encephalomyocarditis virus (EMCV)
   2048..2767    +  CDS            EGFP: the original enhanced GFP (Yang et al., 1996) mammalian codon-optimized
   2829..3343    +  LTR            3' LTR: 3' long terminal repeat from murine embryonic stem cell virus
   3505..3521    -  protein_bind   lac operator: The lac repressor binds to the lac operator to inhibit transcription in E. coli. This inhibition can be relieved by adding lactose or isopropyl-β-D-thiogalactopyranoside (IPTG). lac repressor encoded by lacI
   3529..3559    -  promoter       lac promoter: promoter for the E. coli lac operon
   3574..3595    -  protein_bind   CAP binding site: CAP binding activates transcription in the presence of cAMP. E. coli catabolite activator protein
   3608..3700    -  CDS            lacI (fragment): lac repressor; lacI; The lac repressor binds to the lac operator to inhibit transcription in E. coli. This inhibition can be relieved by adding lactose or isopropyl-β-D-thiogalactopyranoside (IPTG).
   3883..4471    -  rep_origin     ori: high-copy-number ColE1/pMB1/pBR322/pUC origin of replication
   4642..5502    -  CDS            AmpR: β-lactamase; bla; confers resistance to ampicillin, carbenicillin, and related antibiotics
   5503..5607    -  promoter       AmpR promoter: bla
   5702..5737    +  CDS            rop (fragment): Rop protein, which maintains plasmids at low copy number; rop
   5839..5938    +  misc_feature   bom (fragment): basis of mobility region from pBR322
   5944..6093    -  CDS            lacZα (fragment): LacZα fragment of β-galactosidase; lacZ fragment
   6093..6294    -  CDS            TcR (fragment): tetracycline efflux protein; tet; confers resistance to tetracycline
   6295..6393    +  CDS            env (fragment): murine leukemia virus gPr80 envelope polyprotein precursor; env; proteolytically cleaved into gp70SU and p15TM subunits
   6435..6951    +  LTR            5' LTR: 5' long terminal repeat from murine embryonic stem cell virus
   7015..7356    +  misc_feature   MESV Ψ: packaging signal of murine embryonic stem cell virus
   7423..159     +  CDS            gag (truncated) (across the origin): truncated Moloney murine leukemia virus (MMLV) gag gene lacking the start codon
