[The description below was written by a language model from this plasmid's Addgene catalogue record and pLannotate feature annotations shown in this document.]
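Description:
pMSCV-IRES-GFP-dog-Caspase-1/4a is a gammaretroviral transfer vector built on the pMSCV-IRES-EGFP backbone, intended for stable expression of a dog inflammatory caspase in mammalian cells by retroviral transduction. In bacteria it is maintained through a high-copy ColE1/pUC-type origin and selected with ampicillin via the β-lactamase gene. The plasmid backbone also carries non-functional remnants of lac, rop, bom and tetracycline-resistance sequences. The sequenced record is 7,680 nt, consistent with a roughly 1.2 kb insert in a 6.4 kb backbone.

The viral cassette is flanked by murine embryonic stem cell virus 5′ and 3′ LTRs. Downstream of the 5′ LTR lie the MESV Ψ packaging signal and a truncated, start-codon-deficient gag segment, which together allow the genomic RNA to be packaged when gag, pol and env are supplied in trans by a packaging system. The 5′ LTR (listed as the MESV promoter) drives a bicistronic transcript. The first open reading frame is Caspase-1/4a from Canis lupus familiaris (Entrez CASP4, also known as CASP1), cloned between NotI and SalI and carrying an N-terminal Myc tag according to the catalogue entry. The automated annotation labels this CDS by homology to bovine caspase-13, and it does not separately annotate the tag. An EMCV IRES follows and directs translation of EGFP from the same mRNA, so green fluorescence marks transduced cells and permits sorting of those expressing the caspase.

The associated work concerns the evolution and re-engineering of the LPS receptor caspase-4 toward interleukin-1β converting activity. This suggests the construct was used to compare inflammatory caspases from different mammals in stably reconstituted cell lines.
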