Addgene plasmid #183363: pMSCV-IRES-GFP-dog-Caspase-1/4a
Purpose: Stable expression of mammalian inflammatory caspase gene in mammalian cells by retroviral transduction
Depositing lab: Jonathan Kagan. Depositing organization: Boston Children's Hospital. Publication: Evolution-inspired redesign of the LPS receptor caspase-4 into an interleukin-1beta converting enzyme. Devant P, Cao A, Kagan JC. Sci Immunol. 2021 Aug 10;6(62). doi: 10.1126/sciimmunol.abh3567. PubMed 34734155.
Backbone
  Vector backbone: pMSCV-IRES-EGFP
  Backbone size w/o insert (bp): 6400
  Vector type: Retroviral
Growth in bacteria
  Bacterial resistance: Ampicillin, 100 μg/mL
  Growth temperature: 37°C
  Growth strain: NEB Stable
  Copy number: High Copy
Gene/Insert
  Gene/Insert name: Caspase-1/4a
  Species: Canis lupus familiaris
  Insert size (bp): 1200
  Entrez Gene: CASP4 (a.k.a. CASP1)
  Promoter: MESV
  Tag / fusion protein: Myc (N terminal on insert)
  Cloning method: Restriction Enzyme; 5′ cloning site NotI (not destroyed); 3′ cloning site SalI (not destroyed)
  Sequencing primers: 5′ MSCV-fwd; 3′ MSCV-rev
Terms and licenses: Academic/Nonprofit Terms; Industry Terms: Not Available to Industry
How to cite: pMSCV-IRES-GFP-dog-Caspase-1/4a was a gift from Jonathan Kagan (Addgene plasmid # 183363 ; http://n2t.net/addgene:183363 ; RRID:Addgene_183363)
